>Addgene plasmid #202356 | Talin-T41-Cterminal-mEmerald | addgene full sequence | sequence record 402930 | Addgene NGS Result
TTATTAATAGTAATCAATTACGGGGTCATTAGTTCATAGCCCATATATGGAGTTCCGCGTTACATAACTT
ACGGTAAATGGCCCGCCTGGCTGACCGCCCAACGACCCCCGCCCATTGACGTCAATAATGACGTATGTTC
CCATAGTAACGCCAATAGGGACTTTCCATTGACGTCAATGGGTGGAGTATTTACGGTAAACTGCCCACTT
GGCAGTACATCAAGTGTATCATATGCCAAGTACGCCCCCTATTGACGTCAATGACGGTAAATGGCCCGCC
TGGCATTATGCCCAGTACATGACCTTATGGGACTTTCCTACTTGGCAGTACATCTACGTATTAGTCATCG
CTATTACCATGGTGATGCGGTTTTGGCAGTACATCAATGGGCGTGGATAGCGGTTTGACTCACGGGGATT
TCCAAGTCTCCACCCCATTGACGTCAATGGGAGTTTGTTTTGGCACCAAAATCAACGGGACTTTCCAAAA
TGTCGTAACAACTCCGCCCCATTGACGCAAATGGGCGGTAGGCGTGTACGGTGGGAGGTCTATATAAGCA
GAGCTGGTTTAGTGAACCGTCAGATCCGCTAGCGCTACCGGACTCAGATCTCGAGCTCAAGCTTCGAATT
CTAGCCACCATGGTTGCGCTTTCGCTGAAGATTAGCATTGGGAATGTGGTGAAGACGATGCAATTTGAGC
CATCTACCATGGTGTACGACGCCTGCCGCATGATTCGTGAGCGGATCCCAGAGGCCCTGGCTGGCCCTCC
CAACGACTTTGGGCTCTTTCTGTCAGATGATGACCCCAAAAAAGGCATCTGGCTAGAGGCTGGGAAAGCT
TTGGACTACTACATGCTCCGAAATGGGGACACCATGGAGTACAGAAAAAAGCAGAGACCCCTGAAGATAC
GGATGTTAGACGGAACGGTGAAGACTATCATGGTGGATGACTCCAAGACCGTCACAGACATGCTCATGAC
CATTTGTGCCCGAATTGGTATCACCAACCATGATGAGTATTCACTGGTTCGAGAGCTGATGGAAGAAAAG
AAAGATGAGGGGACAGGGACCCTGAGAAAAGACAAGACCCTACTGCGAGATGAAAAGAAGATGGAGAAGC
TAAAGCAGAAGTTGCACACAGACGATGAGTTGAACTGGCTGGACCATGGGCGGACACTGAGGGAACAGGG
AGTGGAAGAGCATGAGACGTTGCTGCTGCGGAGAAAGTTCTTCTACTCAGACCAGAATGTGGATTCCCGA
GACCCTGTACAGCTGAACCTTCTCTATGTGCAGGCACGAGATGACATCCTGAATGGCTCCCATCCTGTCT
CCTTTGACAAGGCCTGTGAATTTGCAGGCTTCCAGTGCCAGATCCAGTTTGGACCTCACAATGAACAGAA
GCACAAGGCTGGCTTCCTTGACCTGAAGGACTTCCTGCCCAAGGAGTATGTGAAGCAGAAGGGAGAGCGT
AAGATCTTTCAGGCACACAAGAATTGTGGGCAGATGAGTGAAATTGAGGCCAAGGTACGCTACGTGAAGC
TGGCCCGTTCCCTCAAGACTTACGGTGTCTCCTTCTTCCTAGTCAAGGAAAAGATGAAGGGGAAGAATAA
ACTGGTGCCCAGGCTGTTGGGCATCACTAAGGAGTGTGTGATGCGTGTGGATGAGAAGACCAAGGAGGTG
ATTCAGGAATGGAGCCTCACCAACATCAAACGCTGGGCTGCCTCTCCCAAGAGCTTTACTCTGGACTTTG
GAGACTATCAGGATGGCTACTACTCAGTACAGACGACAGAAGGCGAGCAGATCGCACAGCTCATTGCTGG
CTACATAGATATCATCCTTAAGAAGAAAAAAAGCAAGGACCATTTTGGGCTGGAGGGAGATGAAGAGTCT
ACTATGTTGGAGGACTCAGTGTCTCCCAAAAAGTCAACAGTCCTTCAGCAGCAGTACAACCGAGTGGGGA
AAGTGGAGCACGGCTCTGTGGCTCTGCCAGCCATCATGCGCTCTGGAGCCTCTGGTCCTGAGAATTTCCA
GGTGGGGAGCATGCCACCTGCCCAGCAGCAGATCACCAGTGGCCAGATGCACCGAGGTACCCAGGCCTGC
ATTACAGCAGCCAGTGCTGTGTCTGGTATCATTGCTGACCTCGACACCACCATCATGTTCGCTACTGCTG
GCACACTTAACCGTGAGGGTGCTGAAACTTTTGCTGACCACCGGGAGGGTATCTTAAAGACAGCAAAGGT
TCTTGTGGAGGACACCAAGGTCCTAGTGCAGAATGCAGCTGGGAGCCAGGAGAAGTTGGCACAAGCCGCC
CAGTCCTCCGTGGCCACCATTACCCGCCTCGCTGATGTGGTCAAGCTCGGTGCAGCCAGCCTAGGAGCCG
AAGACCCTGAAACTCAGGTGGTGCTGATCAATGCAGTAAAGGACGTAGCCAAGGCCCTGGGTGACCTCAT
CAGCGCTACGAAGGCTGCAGCGGGCAAAGTTGGGGATGACCCTGCAGTGTGGCAGCTCAAGAACTCTGCC
AAGGTGATGGTGACCAATGTGACATCATTGCTCAAGACAGTGAAGGCTGTGGAAGATGAGGCCACCAAAG
GCACACGGGCCCTAGAGGCAACCACAGAGCACATACGTCAGGAACTGGCGGTCTTCTGTTCCCCAGAGCC
ACCTGCCAAGACCTCTACCCCTGAAGACTTCATCCGAATGACCAAGGGTATTACTATGGCAACAGCCAAA
GCCGTTGCTGCTGGCAATTCCTGTCGACAGGAAGATGTCATTGCCACAGCCAATCTGAGCCGACGGGCTA
TTGCGGACATGCTTCGGGCTTGCAAGGAAGCAGCTTTCCACCCAGAAGTGGCACCTGATGTACGGCTCCG
AGCCCTGCACTATGGCCGGGAGTGTGCCAATGGTTACCTGGAACTGCTGGACCACGTGCTGCTGACCCTT
CAGAAGCCAAACCCAGACCTGAAGCAGCAGCTAACTGGACACTCAAAGCGGGTTGCTGGCTCTGTGACTG
AGCTCATCCAGGCTGCTGAAGCCATGAAAGGAACAGAGTGGGTGGACCCAGAGGACCCTACTGTCATTGC
TGAGAATGAGCTCTTGGGAGCCGCAGCCGCCATCGAGGCTGCAGCCAAGAAGCTGGAGCAGCTGAAGCCC
AGGGCCAAACCCAAGGAGGCGGATGAGTCCTTGAACTTTGAGGAACAAATCCTAGAAGCTGCCAAGTCCA
TCGCTGCAGCCACCAGTGCACTGGTAAAGGCTGCGTCAGCAGCCCAGAGGGAGCTGGTGGCTCAAGGAAA
GGTGGGCGCCATTCCAGCCAATGCACTGGATGATGGGCAGTGGTCGCAGGGCCTCATTTCCGCTGCCCGT
ATGGTGGCTGCGGCCACCAACAATCTGTGTGAAGCAGCTAACGCAGCTGTCCAGGGCCATGCTAGCCAGG
AGAAACTCATTTCCTCAGCCAAGCAAGTAGCTGCCTCCACAGCTCAGCTCCTGGTAGCTTGCAAGGTCAA
AGCAGATCAGGACTCTGAGGCAATGAAACGGCTCCAGGCTGCTGGCAATGCAGTGAAGAGGGCCTCAGAT
AACCTGGTAAAGGCGGCCCAGAAAGCTGCAGCCTTCGAAGACCAGGAGAATGAGACGGTGGTGGTGAAGG
AGAAAATGGTTGGGGGCATTGCCCAGATTATCGCAGCACAGGAAGAGATGCTTCGGAAGGAACGAGAGCT
GGAAGAGGCTCGGAAAAAGCTCGCCCAGATCCGGCAGCAGCAGTACAAGTTCTTGCCTTCAGAGCTTCGA
GACGAGCACGGCTCCGCGTCCCGATCACCGGTCGCCACCATGGTGAGCAAGGGCGAGGAGCTGTTCACCG
GGGTGGTGCCCATCCTGGTCGAGCTGGACGGCGACGTAAACGGCCACAAGTTCAGCGTGTCCGGCGAGGG
CGAGGGCGATGCCACCTACGGCAAGCTGACCCTGAAGTTCATCTGCACCACCGGCAAGCTGCCCGTGCCC
TGGCCCACCCTCGTGACCACCTTGACCTACGGCGTGCAGTGCTTCGCCCGCTACCCCGACCACATGAAGC
AGCACGACTTCTTCAAGTCCGCCATGCCCGAAGGCTACGTCCAGGAGCGCACCATCTTCTTCAAGGACGA
CGGCAACTACAAGACCCGCGCCGAGGTGAAGTTCGAGGGCGACACCCTGGTGAACCGCATCGAGCTGAAG
GGCATCGACTTCAAGGAGGACGGCAACATCCTGGGGCACAAGCTGGAGTACAACTACAACAGCCACAAGG
TCTATATCACCGCCGACAAGCAGAAGAACGGCATCAAGGTGAACTTCAAGACCCGCCACAACATCGAGGA
CGGCAGCGTGCAGCTCGCCGACCACTACCAGCAGAACACCCCCATCGGCGACGGCCCCGTGCTGCTGCCC
GACAACCACTACCTGAGCACCCAGTCCAAGCTGAGCAAAGACCCCAACGAGAAGCGCGATCACATGGTCC
TGCTGGAGTTCGTGACCGCCGCCGGGATCACTCTCGGCATGGACGAGCTGTACAAGTAAGCGGCCGCGAC
TCTAGATCATAATCAGCCATACCACATTTGTAGAGGTTTTACTTGCTTTAAAAAACCTCCCACACCTCCC
CCTGAACCTGAAACATAAAATGAATGCAATTGTTGTTGTTAACTTGTTTATTGCAGCTTATAATGGTTAC
AAATAAAGCAATAGCATCACAAATTTCACAAATAAAGCATTTTTTTCACTGCATTCTAGTTGTGGTTTGT
CCAAACTCATCAATGTATCTTAAGGCGTAAATTGTAAGCGTTAATATTTTGTTAAAATTCGCGTTAAATT
TTTGTTAAATCAGCTCATTTTTTAACCAATAGGCCGAAATCGGCAAAATCCCTTATAAATCAAAAGAATA
GACCGAGATAGGGT
[37 nt withheld, positions 4915-4951]
AAAGAACGTGGACTCCAACGTCAAAGG
[49 nt withheld, positions 4979-5027]
T
[91 nt withheld, positions 5029-5119]
G
[124 nt withheld, positions 5121-5244]
CAGGTGGCACTTTTCGGGGAAATGTGCGCGGAACCCCTATTTGTTTATTTTTCTAAATACATTCAAATAT
GTATCCGCTCATGAGACAATAACCCTGATAAATGCTTCAATAATATTGAAAAAGGAAGAGTCCTGAGGCG
GAAAGAACCAGCTGTGGAATGTGTGTCAGTTAGGGTGTGGAAAGTCCCCAGGCTCCCCAGCAGGCAGAAG
TATGCAAAGCATGCATCTCAATTAGTCAGCAACCAGGTGTGGAAAGTCCCCAGGCTCCCCAGCAGGCAGA
AGTATGCAAAGCATGCATCTCAATTAGTCAGCAACCATAGTCCCGCCCCTAACTCCGCCCATCCCGCCCC
TAACTCCGCCCAGTTCCGCCCATTCTCCGCCCCATGGCTGACTAATTTTTTTTATTTATGCAGAGGCCGA
GGCCGCCTCGGCCTCTGAGCTATTCCAGAAGTAGTGAGGAGGCTTTTTTGGAGGCCTAGGCTTTTGCAAA
GATCGATCAAGAGACAGGATGAGGATCGTTTCGCATGATTGAACAAGATGGATTGCACGCAGGTTCTCCG
GCCGCTTGGGTGGAGAGGCTATTCGGCTATGACTGGGCACAACAGACAATCGGCTGCTCTGATGCCGCCG
TGTTCCGGCTGTCAGCGCAGGGGCGCCCGGTTCTTTTTGTCAAGACCGACCTGTCCGGTGCCCTGAATGA
ACTGCAAGACGAGGCAGCGCGGCTATCGTGGCTGGCCACGACGGGCGTTCCTTGCGCAGCTGTGCTCGAC
GTTGTCACTGAAGCGGGAAGGGACTGGCTGCTATTGGGCGAAGTGCCGGGGCAGGATCTCCTGTCATCTC
ACCTTGCTCCTGCCGAGAAAGTATCCATCATGGCTGATGCAATGCGGCGGCTGCATACGCTTGATCCGGC
TACCTGCCCATTCGACCACCAAGCGAAACATCGCATCGAGCGAGCACGTACTCGGATGGAAGCCGGTCTT
GTCGATCAGGATGATCTGGACGAAGAGCATCAGGGGCTCGCGCCAGCCGAACTGTTCGCCAGGCTCAAGG
CGAGCATGCCCGACGGCGAGGATCTCGTCGTGACCCATGGCGATGCCTGCTTGCCGAATATCATGGTGGA
AAATGGCCGCTTTTCTGGATTCATCGACTGTGGCCGGCTGGGTGTGGCGGACCGCTATCAGGACATAGCG
TTGGCTACCCGTGATATTGCTGAAGAGCTTGGCGGCGAATGGGCTGACCGCTTCCTCGTGCTTTACGGTA
TCGCCGCTCCCGATTCGCAGCGCATCGCCTTCTATCGCCTTCTTGACGAGTTCTTCTGAGCGGGACTCTG
GGGTTCGAAATGACCGACCAAGCGACGCCCAACCTGCCATCACGAGATTTCGATTCCACCGCCGCCTTCT
ATGAAAGGTTGGGCTTCGGAATCGTTTTCCGGGACGCCGGCTGGATGATCCTCCAGCGCGGGGATCTCAT
GCTGGAGTTCTTCGCCCACCCTAGGGGGAGGCTAACTGAAACACGGAAGGAGACAATACCGGAAGGAACC
CGCGCTATGACGGCAATAAAAAGACAGAATAAAACGCACGGTGTTGGGTCGTTTGTTCATAAACGCGGGG
TTCGGTCCCAGGGCTGGCACTCTGTCGATACCCCACCGAGACCCCATTGGGGCCAATACGCCCGCGTTTC
TTCCTTTTCCCCACCCCACCCCCCAAGTTCGGGTGAAGGCCCAGGGCTCGCAGCCAACGTCGGGGCGGCA
GGCCCTGCCATAGCCTCAGGTTACTCATATATACTTTAGATTGATTTAAAACTTCATTTTTAATTTAAAA
GGATCTAGGTGAAGATCCTTTTTGATAATCTCATGACCAAAATCCCTTAACGTGAGTTTTCGTTCCACTG
AGCGTCAGACCCCGTAGAAAAGATCAAAGGATCTTCTTGAGATCCTTTTTTTCTGCGCGTAATCTGCTGC
TTGCAAACAAAAAAACCACCGCTACCAGCGGTGGTTTGTTTGCCGGATCAAGAGCTACCAACTCTTTTTC
CGAAGGTAACTGGCTTCAGCAGAGCGCAGATACCAAATACTGTTCTTCTAGTGTAGCCGTAGTTAGGCCA
CCACTTCAAGAACTCTGTAGCACCGCCTACATACCTCGCTCTGCTAATCCTGTTACCAGTGGCTGCTGCC
AGTGGCGATAAGTCGTGTCTTACCGGGTTGGACTCAAGACGATAGTTACCGGATAAGGCGCAGCGGTCGG
GCTGAACGGGGGGTTCGTGCACACAGCCCAGCTTGGAGCGAACGACCTACACCGAACTGAGATACCTACA
GCGTGAGCTATGAGAAAGCGCCACGCTTCCCGAAGGGAGAAAGGCGGACAGGTATCCGGTAAGCGGCAGG
GTCGGAACAGGAGAGCGCACGAGGGAGCTTCCAGGGGGAAACGCCTGGTATCTTTATAGTCCTGTCGGGT
TTCGCCACCTCTGACTTGAGCGTCGATTTTTGTGATGCTCGTCAGGGGGGCGGAGCCTATGGAAAAACGC
CAGCAACGCGGCCTTTTTACGGTTCCTGGCCTTTTGCTGGCCTTTTGCTCACATGTTCTTTCCTGCGTTA
TCCCCTGATTCTGTGGATAACCGTATTACCGCCATGCATTAG
Features (pLannotate 1.2.2; 14 found; start..end, strand, type, name):
     58..361     +  enhancer       CMV enhancer: human cytomegalovirus immediate early enhancer
    362..565     +  promoter       CMV promoter: human cytomegalovirus (CMV) immediate early promoter
    588..632     +  misc_feature   MCS (fragment): multiple cloning site
   3820..4539    +  CDS            mEmerald: brightly fluorescent monomeric variant of GFP mammalian codon-optimized
   4555..4638    +  CDS            large T antigen (fragment): large T antigen from SV40 (simian virus 40)
   4661..4782    +  polyA_signal   SV40 poly(A) signal: SV40 polyadenylation signal
   4816..5244    -  rep_origin     f1 ori (sequence partly withheld): f1 bacteriophage origin of replication; arrow indicates direction of (+) strand synthesis
   5271..5375    +  promoter       AmpR promoter: bla
   5377..5734    +  promoter       SV40 promoter: SV40 enhancer and early promoter
   5769..6563    +  CDS            NeoR/KanR: aminoglycoside phosphotransferase from Tn5; aph(3')-II (or nptII); confers resistance to neomycin, kanamycin, and G418 (Geneticin®)
   6584..6736    +  CDS            ble (fragment): BLE_KLEPN - Experimental evidence at protein level: Swiss-Prot protein existence level 1. Binding protein with a strong affinity to the bleomycin family of antibiotics. Binds to CL990; an antimitotic-antibiotic compound. From Klebsiella pneumoniae.
   6795..6842    +  polyA_signal   HSV TK poly(A) signal: herpes simplex virus thymidine kinase polyadenylation signal (Cole and Stacy, 1985)
   6933..6949    -  polyA_signal   bGH poly(A) signal (fragment): bovine growth hormone polyadenylation signal
   7171..7759    +  rep_origin     ori: high-copy-number ColE1/pMB1/pBR322/pUC origin of replication
