[The description below was written by a language model from this plasmid's Addgene catalogue record and pLannotate feature annotations shown in this document.]
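Description:
Talin-T41-Cterminal-mEmerald is a mammalian expression plasmid of about 7.9 kb, built on a Clontech pCMV-type backbone. It encodes a truncated talin, recorded as Talin(DeltaR1-10), fused to the green fluorescent protein mEmerald. Transcription is driven by the human cytomegalovirus immediate early enhancer and promoter, followed by a remnant of the multiple cloning site. The annotation software did not label the roughly 3.2 kb between that site and mEmerald, which is presumably where the talin coding sequence lies. As the name indicates, the mammalian codon-optimized mEmerald sits at the C-terminal end of the fusion, and the transcript ends at an SV40 polyadenylation signal. The small SV40 large T antigen fragment called just before that signal is probably part of the SV40-derived terminator region rather than a functional element. The record does not state the species of origin of the talin sequence or the exact boundaries of the deletion.

The plasmid is propagated in E. coli from a high-copy ColE1/pUC-type origin, and an f1 origin is also present. A single Tn5 aminoglycoside phosphotransferase gene (NeoR/KanR) serves both hosts. A bacterial bla-type promoter drives it for kanamycin selection, and the SV40 enhancer/early promoter drives it for G418 selection in mammalian cells, with an HSV TK polyadenylation signal downstream. The short ble and bGH poly(A) fragments appear to be backbone remnants.

"DeltaR1-10" indicates removal of rod domains R1 through R10, giving a much shortened talin. Given the associated study on how talin sets the nanoscale architecture of focal adhesions, the construct is suited to fluorescence imaging of where the C-terminus of this shortened talin sits within adhesions in transfected cells.
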