Addgene plasmid #202356: Talin-T41-Cterminal-mEmerald
Purpose: Talin(DeltaR1-10)-mEmerald
Depositing lab: Pakorn Kanchanawong. Depositing organization: National University of Singapore. Publication: Talin determines the nanoscale architecture of focal adhesions. Liu J, Wang Y, Goh WI, Goh H, Baird MA, Ruehland S, Teo S, Bate N, Critchley DR, Davidson MW, Kanchanawong P. Proc Natl Acad Sci U S A. 2015 Sep 1;112(35):E4864-73. doi: 10.1073/pnas.1512025112. Epub 2015 Aug 17. PubMed 26283369.
Backbone
  Vector backbone: pCMV
  Backbone manufacturer: Clontech
  Vector type: Mammalian Expression
  Selectable markers: Neomycin (select with G418)
Growth in bacteria
  Bacterial resistance: Kanamycin, 50 μg/mL
  Growth temperature: 37°C
  Growth strain: DH5alpha
  Copy number: Unknown
Gene/Insert
  Gene/Insert name: Talin(DeltaR1-10)-mEmerald
Terms and licenses: Academic/Nonprofit Terms; Industry Terms: Not Available to Industry
How to cite: Talin-T41-Cterminal-mEmerald was a gift from Pakorn Kanchanawong (Addgene plasmid # 202356 ; http://n2t.net/addgene:202356 ; RRID:Addgene_202356)
